Addgene plasmid #232990: pAG415Gal_Gcn4 Aro3+HA
Purpose: Galactose iduced expression of Gcn4 Aro3+HA in yeast
Depositing lab: Aseem Ansari & Tanja Mittag. Depositing organization: St. Jude Children's Research Hospital. Publication: Reconciling competing models on the roles of condensates and soluble complexes in transcription factor function. Bremer A, Lang WH, Kempen RP, Sweta K, Taylor AB, Borgia MB, Ansari AZ, Mittag T. bioRxiv [Preprint]. 2024 Nov 22:2024.11.21.624739. doi: 10.1101/2024.11.21.624739. PubMed 39605529.
Backbone
  Vector backbone: pAG415Gal-ccdB
  Backbone manufacturer: Susan Lindquist (Addgene #14145)
  Vector type: Yeast Expression
  Selectable markers: LEU2
Growth in bacteria
  Bacterial resistance: Ampicillin, 100 μg/mL
  Growth temperature: 37°C
  Growth strain: DH5alpha
  Copy number: High Copy
Gene/Insert
  Gene/Insert name: Gcn4 Aro3+
  Species: S. cerevisiae (budding yeast)
  Mutation: D103Y, N112T, L113Y, S117F, K140R
  Promoter: Gal1
  Tag / fusion protein: TEV cleavage site (N terminal on insert); 3xHA (C terminal on insert)
  Cloning method: Gateway Cloning
Terms and licenses: Academic/Nonprofit Terms; Industry Terms: Not Available to Industry
Depositor comments: Please visit https://doi.org/10.1101/2024.11.21.624739 for bioRxiv preprint.
How to cite: pAG415Gal_Gcn4 Aro3+HA was a gift from Aseem Ansari & Tanja Mittag (Addgene plasmid # 232990 ; http://n2t.net/addgene:232990 ; RRID:Addgene_232990)
