[The description below was written by a language model from this plasmid's Addgene catalogue record and pLannotate feature annotations shown in this document.]
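Description:
pAG415Gal_Gcn4 Aro3+HA is a yeast expression plasmid built on the Gateway destination vector pAG415Gal-ccdB, a shuttle vector of about 7.2 kb. In Saccharomyces cerevisiae it is maintained through a CEN6/ARS element, which gives stable, low-copy centromeric propagation, and it is selected by the LEU2 auxotrophic marker expressed from its own promoter. In E. coli it replicates from a high-copy ColE1/pUC-type origin and is selected with ampicillin via the bla gene. An f1 origin, T3 and T7 promoters, and remnants of the lac region and pBluescript polylinker are carried over from the parental backbone and play no role in the yeast expression cassette.

The payload is a mutant form of the S. cerevisiae transcription factor Gcn4, designated Aro3+, carrying the substitutions D103Y, N112T, L113Y, S117F and K140R; several of these introduce aromatic residues, consistent with the variant name. The open reading frame was introduced by Gateway recombination and sits between attB1 and attB2 sites, with a TEV protease cleavage site at its N terminus and a 3xHA epitope tag at its C terminus for immunodetection. Automated annotation labels part of the insert as a fragment of Neurospora cpc-1, which reflects homology to the Gcn4 family rather than a different gene. Transcription is driven by the Gal4-regulated GAL1 promoter and terminated by the CYC1 terminator, so expression is switched on by galactose. The stated purpose is galactose-induced expression of this Gcn4 variant in yeast, and the associated study concerns the roles of condensates and soluble complexes in transcription factor function.
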