Features (pLannotate 1.2.2; 28 found; start..end, strand, type, name):
     69..572     -  misc_feature   CEN/ARS: S. cerevisiae CEN6 centromere fused to an autonomously replicating sequence
    609..713     +  promoter       AmpR promoter: bla
    714..1574    +  CDS            AmpR: β-lactamase; bla; confers resistance to ampicillin, carbenicillin, and related antibiotics
   1745..2333    +  rep_origin     ori: high-copy-number ColE1/pMB1/pBR322/pUC origin of replication
   2516..2608    +  CDS            lacI (fragment): lac repressor; lacI; The lac repressor binds to the lac operator to inhibit transcription in E. coli. This inhibition can be relieved by adding lactose or isopropyl-β-D-thiogalactopyranoside (IPTG).
   2621..2642    +  protein_bind   CAP binding site: CAP binding activates transcription in the presence of cAMP. E. coli catabolite activator protein
   2657..2687    +  promoter       lac promoter: promoter for the E. coli lac operon
   2695..2711    +  protein_bind   lac operator: The lac repressor binds to the lac operator to inhibit transcription in E. coli. This inhibition can be relieved by adding lactose or isopropyl-β-D-thiogalactopyranoside (IPTG). lac repressor encoded by lacI
   2756..2774    +  promoter       T3 promoter: promoter for bacteriophage T3 RNA polymerase
   2798..3239    +  promoter       GAL1 promoter: S. cerevisiae GAL1; inducible promoter, regulated by Gal4
   3254..3274    +  misc_feature   MCS (fragment): pBluescript multiple cloning site
   3278..3302    +  protein_bind   attB1: mutant version of attB; recombination site for the Gateway® BP reaction BP Clonase™
   3308..3324    +  CDS            TEV site (fragment): tobacco etch virus (TEV) protease recognition and cleavage site
   3497..3610    +  CDS            cpc-1 (fragment): CPC1_NEUCR - Experimental evidence at protein level: Swiss-Prot protein existence level 1. In N.crassa grown under amino acid starvation conditions, this protein is required for increasing the transcription of the genes coding for many amino acid biosynthetic pathways enzymes. This transcription factor binds and recognize the DNA sequence: 5'-TGACTC- 3'. From Neurospora crassa (strain ATCC 24698 / 74-OR23-1A / CBS 708.71 / DSM 1257 / FGSC 987).
   3689..3778    +  CDS            3xHA: three tandem HA epitope tags
   3789..3813    -  protein_bind   attB2: mutant version of attB; recombination site for the Gateway® BP reaction BP Clonase™
   3817..3842    +  misc_feature   MCS (fragment): pBluescript multiple cloning site
   3847..4094    +  terminator     CYC1 terminator: S. cerevisiae CYC1; transcription terminator for CYC1
   4113..4131    -  promoter       T7 promoter: promoter for bacteriophage T7 RNA polymerase
   4139..4294    +  CDS            lacZα (fragment): LacZα fragment of β-galactosidase; lacZ fragment
   4298..4726    +  rep_origin     f1 ori (sequence partly withheld): f1 bacteriophage origin of replication; arrow indicates direction of (+) strand synthesis
   4754..4806    -  misc_feature   bom (fragment): basis of mobility region from pBR322
   4837..4914    +  CDS            YO192_YEAST (fragment): Experimental evidence at protein level: Swiss-Prot protein existence level 1. From Saccharomyces cerevisiae (strain ATCC 204508 / S288c) (Baker's yeast).
   5054..5461    +  promoter       LEU2 promoter: S. cerevisiae LEU2
   5462..6556    +  CDS            LEU2: 3-isopropylmalate dehydrogenase, required for leucine biosynthesis; S. cerevisiae LEU2; yeast auxotrophic marker
   6918..7034    -  CDS            NFS1 (fragment): NFS1_YEAST - Also known as SPL1 From Saccharomyces cerevisiae (strain ATCC 204508 / S288c) (Baker's yeast).
   7033..7083    -  misc_feature   bom (fragment): basis of mobility region from pBR322
   7185..7220    -  CDS            rop (fragment): Rop protein, which maintains plasmids at low copy number; rop
>Addgene plasmid #232990 | pAG415Gal_Gcn4 Aro3+HA | addgene full sequence | sequence record 465966 | Addgene NGS Result
ACGAAAGGGCCTCGTGATACGCCTATTTTTATAGGTTAATGTCATGATAATAATGGTTTCTTAGGACGGA
TCGCTTGCCTGTAACTTACACGCGCCTCGTATCTTTTAATGATGGAATAATTTGGGAATTTACTCTGTGT
TTATTTATTTTTATGTTTTGTATTTGGATTTTAGAAAGTAAATAAAGAAGGTAGAAGAGTTACGGAATGA
AGAAAAAAAAATAAACAAAGGTTTAAAAAATTTCAACAAAAAGCGTACTTTACATATATATTTATTAGAC
AAGAAAAGCAGATTAAATAGATATACATTCGATTAACGATAAGTAAAATGTAAAATCACAGGATTTTCGT
GTGTGGTCTTCTACACAGACAAGATGAAACAATTCGGCATTAATACCTGAGAGCAGGAAGAGCAAGATAA
AAGGTAGTATTTGTTGGCGATCCCCCTAGAGTCTTTTACATCTTCGGAAAACAAAAACTATTTTTTCTTT
AATTTCTTTTTTTACTTTCTATTTTTAATTTATATATTTATATTAAAAAATTTAAATTATAATTATTTTT
ATAGCACGTGATGAAAAGGACCCAGGTGGCACTTTTCGGGGAAATGTGCGCGGAACCCCTATTTGTTTAT
TTTTCTAAATACATTCAAATATGTATCCGCTCATGAGACAATAACCCTGATAAATGCTTCAATAATATTG
AAAAAGGAAGAGTATGAGTATTCAACATTTCCGTGTCGCCCTTATTCCCTTTTTTGCGGCATTTTGCCTT
CCTGTTTTTGCTCACCCAGAAACGCTGGTGAAAGTAAAAGATGCTGAAGATCAGTTGGGTGCACGAGTGG
GTTACATCGAACTGGATCTCAACAGCGGTAAGATCCTTGAGAGTTTTCGCCCCGAAGAACGTTTTCCAAT
GATGAGCACTTTTAAAGTTCTGCTATGTGGCGCGGTATTATCCCGTATTGACGCCGGGCAAGAGCAACTC
GGTCGCCGCATACACTATTCTCAGAATGACTTGGTTGAGTACTCACCAGTCACAGAAAAGCATCTTACGG
ATGGCATGACAGTAAGAGAATTATGCAGTGCTGCCATAACCATGAGTGATAACACTGCGGCCAACTTACT
TCTGACAACGATCGGAGGACCGAAGGAGCTAACCGCTTTTTTGCACAACATGGGGGATCATGTAACTCGC
CTTGATCGTTGGGAACCGGAGCTGAATGAAGCCATACCAAACGACGAGCGTGACACCACGATGCCTGTAG
CAATGGCAACAACGTTGCGCAAACTATTAACTGGCGAACTACTTACTCTAGCTTCCCGGCAACAATTAAT
AGACTGGATGGAGGCGGATAAAGTTGCAGGACCACTTCTGCGCTCGGCCCTTCCGGCTGGCTGGTTTATT
GCTGATAAATCTGGAGCCGGTGAGCGTGGGTCTCGCGGTATCATTGCAGCACTGGGGCCAGATGGTAAGC
CCTCCCGTATCGTAGTTATCTACACGACGGGGAGTCAGGCAACTATGGATGAACGAAATAGACAGATCGC
TGAGATAGGTGCCTCACTGATTAAGCATTGGTAACTGTCAGACCAAGTTTACTCATATATACTTTAGATT
GATTTAAAACTTCATTTTTAATTTAAAAGGATCTAGGTGAAGATCCTTTTTGATAATCTCATGACCAAAA
TCCCTTAACGTGAGTTTTCGTTCCACTGAGCGTCAGACCCCGTAGAAAAGATCAAAGGATCTTCTTGAGA
TCCTTTTTTTCTGCGCGTAATCTGCTGCTTGCAAACAAAAAAACCACCGCTACCAGCGGTGGTTTGTTTG
CCGGATCAAGAGCTACCAACTCTTTTTCCGAAGGTAACTGGCTTCAGCAGAGCGCAGATACCAAATACTG
TTCTTCTAGTGTAGCCGTAGTTAGGCCACCACTTCAAGAACTCTGTAGCACCGCCTACATACCTCGCTCT
GCTAATCCTGTTACCAGTGGCTGCTGCCAGTGGCGATAAGTCGTGTCTTACCGGGTTGGACTCAAGACGA
TAGTTACCGGATAAGGCGCAGCGGTCGGGCTGAACGGGGGGTTCGTGCACACAGCCCAGCTTGGAGCGAA
CGACCTACACCGAACTGAGATACCTACAGCGTGAGCTATGAGAAAGCGCCACGCTTCCCGAAGGGAGAAA
GGCGGACAGGTATCCGGTAAGCGGCAGGGTCGGAACAGGAGAGCGCACGAGGGAGCTTCCAGGGGGAAAC
GCCTGGTATCTTTATAGTCCTGTCGGGTTTCGCCACCTCTGACTTGAGCGTCGATTTTTGTGATGCTCGT
CAGGGGGGCGGAGCCTATGGAAAAACGCCAGCAACGCGGCCTTTTTACGGTTCCTGGCCTTTTGCTGGCC
TTTTGCTCACATGTTCTTTCCTGCGTTATCCCCTGATTCTGTGGATAACCGTATTACCGCCTTTGAGTGA
GCTGATACCGCTCGCCGCAGCCGAACGACCGAGCGCAGCGAGTCAGTGAGCGAGGAAGCGGAAGAGCGCC
CAATACGCAAACCGCCTCTCCCCGCGCGTTGGCCGATTCATTAATGCAGCTGGCACGACAGGTTTCCCGA
CTGGAAAGCGGGCAGTGAGCGCAACGCAATTAATGTGAGTTAGCTCACTCATTAGGCACCCCAGGCTTTA
CACTTTATGCTTCCGGCTCGTATGTTGTGTGGAATTGTGAGCGGATAACAATTTCACACAGGAAACAGCT
ATGACCATGATTACGCCAAGCGCGCAATTAACCCTCACTAAAGGGAACAAAAGCTGGAGCTCTAGTACGG
ATTAGAAGCCGCCGAGCGGGTGACAGCCCTCCGAAGGAAGACTCTCCTCCGTGCGTCCTCGTCTTCACCG
GTCGCGTTCCTGAAACGCAGATGTGCCTCGCGCCGCACTGCTCCGAACAATAAAGATTCTACAATACTAG
CTTTTATGGTTATGAAGAGGAAAAATTGGCAGTAACCTGGCCCCACAAACCTTCAAATGAACGAATCAAA
TTAACAACCATAGGATGATAATGCGATTAGTTTTTTAGCCTTATTTCTGGGGTAATTAATCAGCGAAGCG
ATGATTTTTGATCTATTAACAGATATATAAATGCAAAAACTGCATAACCACTTTAACTAATACTTTCAAC
ATTTTCGGTTTGTATTACTTCTTATTCAAATGTAATAAAAGTATCAACAAAAAATTGTTAATATACCTCT
ATACTTTAACGTCAAGGAGAAAAAACCCCGGATTCTAGAACTAGTGGATCCCCCATCACAAGTTTGTACA
AAAAAGCAGGCTTCGAGAACCTGTATTTTCAGGGTCATATGAGCACCGATTATACCCCGATGTTTGAATA
TGAAACCTACGAAGATAACTTTAAAGAGTGGACCAGCCTGTTCGATAATGATATTCCGGTTACCACCGAT
GATGTTAGCCTGGCAGATCGTGCAATTGAAAGCGGTAGCGGTTCAGGTAGCGGTAGTCCGGAATCCAGTG
ATCCTGCTGCTCTAAAACGTGCTAGAAACACTGAAGCCGCCAGGCGTTCTCGTGCGAGAAAGTTGCAAAG
AATGAAACAACTTGAAGACAAGGTTGAAGAATTGCTTTCGAAAAATTATCACTTGGAAAATGAGGTTGCC
AGATTAAAGAAATTAGTTGGCGAACGCACCGGTGGTGGATCCGGTGGTTACCCATACGATGTTCCTGACT
ATGCGGGCTATCCCTATGACGTCCCGGACTATGCAGGATCCTATCCGTATGACGTTCCAGATTACGCTGC
TCAGTAAGACCCAGCTTTCTTGTACAAAGTGGTGATGGGCTGCAGGAATTCGATATCAAGCTCGAGTCAT
GTAATTAGTTATGTCACGCTTACATTCACGCCCTCCCCCCACATCCGCTCTAACCGAAAAGGAAGGAGTT
AGACAACCTGAAGTCTAGGTCCCTATTTATTTTTTTATAGTTATGTTAGTATTAAGAACGTTATTTATAT
TTCAAATTTTTCTTTTTTTTCTGTACAGACGCGTGTACGCATGTAACATTATACTGAAAACCTTGCTTGA
GAAGGTTTTGGGACGCTCGAAGGCTTTAATTTGCGGCCGGTACCCAATTCGCCCTATAGTGAGTCGTATT
ACGCGCGCTCACTGGCCGTCGTTTTACAACGTCGTGACTGGGAAAACCCTGGCGTTACCCAACTTAATCG
CCTTGCAGCACATCCCCCTTTCGCCAGCTGGCGTAATAGCGAAGAGGCCCGCACCGATCGCCCTTCCCAA
CAGTTGCGCAGCCTGAATGGCGAATGG
[124 nt withheld, positions 4298-4421]
C
[91 nt withheld, positions 4423-4513]
A
[49 nt withheld, positions 4515-4563]
CCTTTGACGTTGGAGTCCACGTTCTTT
[37 nt withheld, positions 4591-4627]
ACCCTATCTCGGTCTATTCTTTTGATTTATAAGGGATTTTGCCGATTTCGGCCTATTGGTTAAAAAATGA
GCTGATTTAACAAAAATTTAACGCGAATTTTAACAAAATATTAACGCTTACAATTTCCTGATGCGGTATT
TTCTCCTTACGCATCTGTGCGGTATTTCACACCGCATATCGACCGGTCGAGGAGAACTTCTAGTATATCT
ACATACCTAATATTATTGCCTTATTAAAAATGGAATCCCAACAATTACATCAAAATCCACATTCTCTTCA
AAATCAATTGTCCTGTACTTCCTTGTTCATGTGTGTTCAAAAACGTTATATTTATAGGATAATTATACTC
TATTTCTCAACAAGTAATTGGTTGTTTGGCCGAGCGGTCTAAGGCGCCTGATTCAAGAAATATCTTGACC
GCAGTTAACTGTGGGAATACTCAGGTATCGTAAGATGCAAGAGTTCGAATCTCTTAGCAACCATTATTTT
TTTCCTCAACATAACGAGAACACACAGGGGCGCTATCGCACAGAATCAAATTCGATGACTGGAAATTTTT
TGTTAATTTCAGAGGTCGCCTGACGCATATACCTTTTTCAACTGAAAAATTGGGAGAAAAAGGAAAGGTG
AGAGCGCCGGAACCGGCTTTTCATATAGAATAGAGAAGCGTTCATGACTAAATGCTTGCATCACAATACT
TGAAGTTGACAATATTATTTAAGGACCTATTGTTTTTTCCAATAGGTGGTTAGCAATCGTCTTACTTTCT
AACTTTTCTTACCTTTTACATTTCAGCAATATATATATATATATTTCAAGGATATACCATTCTAATGTCT
GCCCCTAAGAAGATCGTCGTTTTGCCAGGTGACCACGTTGGTCAAGAAATCACAGCCGAAGCCATTAAGG
TTCTTAAAGCTATTTCTGATGTTCGTTCCAATGTCAAGTTCGATTTCGAAAATCATTTAATTGGTGGTGC
TGCTATCGATGCTACAGGTGTTCCACTTCCAGATGAGGCGCTGGAAGCCTCCAAGAAGGCTGATGCCGTT
TTGTTAGGTGCTGTGGGTGGTCCTAAATGGGGTACCGGTAGTGTTAGACCTGAACAAGGTTTACTAAAAA
TCCGTAAAGAACTTCAATTGTACGCCAACTTAAGACCATGTAACTTTGCATCCGACTCTCTTTTAGACTT
ATCTCCAATCAAGCCACAATTTGCTAAAGGTACTGACTTCGTTGTTGTCAGAGAATTAGTGGGAGGTATT
TACTTTGGTAAGAGAAAGGAAGACGATGGTGATGGTGTCGCTTGGGATAGTGAACAATACACCGTTCCAG
AAGTGCAAAGAATCACAAGAATGGCCGCTTTCATGGCCCTACAACATGAGCCACCATTGCCTATTTGGTC
CTTGGATAAAGCTAATGTTTTGGCCTCTTCAAGATTATGGAGAAAAACTGTGGAGGAAACCATCAAGAAC
GAATTCCCTACATTGAAGGTTCAACATCAATTGATTGATTCTGCCGCCATGATCCTAGTTAAGAACCCAA
CCCACCTAAATGGTATTATAATCACCAGCAACATGTTTGGTGATATCATCTCCGATGAAGCCTCCGTTAT
CCCAGGTTCCTTGGGTTTGTTGCCATCTGCGTCCTTGGCCTCTTTGCCAGACAAGAACACCGCATTTGGT
TTGTACGAACCATGCCACGGTTCTGCTCCAGATTTGCCAAAGAATAAGGTCAACCCTATCGCCACTATCT
TGTCTGCTGCAATGATGTTGAAATTGTCATTGAACTTGCCTGAAGAAGGTAAGGCCATTGAAGATGCAGT
TAAAAAGGTTTTGGATGCAGGTATCAGAACTGGTGATTTAGGTGGTTCCAACAGTACCACCGAAGTCGGT
GATGCTGTCGCCGAAGAAGTTAAGAAAATCCTTGCTTAAAAAGATTCTCTTTTTTTATGATATTTGTACA
TAAACTTTATAAATGAAATTCATAATAGAAACGACACGAAATTACAAAATGGAATATGTTCATAGGGTAG
ACGAAACTATATACGCAATCTACATACATTTATCAAGAAGGAGAAAAAGGAGGATGTAAAGGAATACAGG
TAAGCAAATTGATACTAATGGCTCAACGTGATAAGGAAAAAGAATTGCACTTTAACATTAATATTGACAA
GGAGGAGGGCACCACACAAAAAGTTAGGTGTAACAGAAAATCATGAAACTATGATTCCTAATTTATATAT
TGGAGGATTTTCTCTAAAAAAAAAAAAATACAACAAATAAAAAACACTCAATGACCTGACCATTTGATGG
AGTTTAAGTCAATACCTTCTTGAACCATTTCCCATAATGGTGAAAGTTCCCTCAAGAATTTTACTCTGTC
AGAAACGGCCTTAACGACGTAGTCGATATGGTGCACTCTCAGTACAATCTGCTCTGATGCCGCATAGTTA
AGCCAGCCCCGACACCCGCCAACACCCGCTGACGCGCCCTGACGGGCTTGTCTGCTCCCGGCATCCGCTT
ACAGACAAGCTGTGACCGTCTCCGGGAGCTGCATGTGTCAGAGGTTTTCACCGTCATCACCGAAACGCGC
GAG
